Addgene plasmid #142050: TFORF2363
Purpose: Lentiviral vector for overexpressing transcription factor ORFs with unique 24-bp barcodes. Barcodes facilitate identification of transcription factors in pooled screens.
Depositing lab: Feng Zhang. Depositing organization: Broad Institute. Publication: A transcription factor atlas of directed differentiation. Joung J, Ma S, Tay T, Geiger-Schuller KR, Kirchgatterer PC, Verdine VK, Guo B, Arias-Garcia MA, Allen WE, Singh A, Kuksenko O, Abudayyeh OO, Gootenberg JS, Fu Z, Macrae RK, Buenrostro JD, Regev A, Zhang F. Cell. 2023 Jan 5;186(1):209-229.e26. doi: 10.1016/j.cell.2022.11.026. PubMed 36608654.
Backbone
  Vector backbone: pLX_TRC317
  Backbone manufacturer: Broad Institute Genetic Perturbation Platform
  Backbone size w/o insert (bp): 8264
  Vector type: Mammalian Expression, Lentiviral
  Selectable markers: Puromycin
Growth in bacteria
  Bacterial resistance: Ampicillin, 100 μg/mL
  Growth temperature: 37°C
  Growth strain: NEB Stable
  Copy number: High Copy
Gene/Insert
  Gene/Insert name: TONSL
  Species: H. sapiens (human)
  Insert size (bp): 4238
  Entrez Gene: TONSL (a.k.a. IKBR, NFKBIL2, SEMDSP)
  Promoter: EF1a
  Cloning method: Unknown
  Sequencing primers: 5′ GGGTGGAGACTGAAGTTAGGCCAG; 3′ CACATAGCGTAAAAGGAGCAACATAG
Terms and licenses: Academic/Nonprofit Terms; Industry Terms: Not Available to Industry
Depositor comments: NM_013432,ENST00000409379 . The transcription factor ORF portion of this plasmid was synthesized by Genewiz. Please test multiple small colonies in case of plasmid recombination. To make this collection available in a timely manner, a portion of this collection was not fully sequenced by Addgene. If an Addgene verified full plasmid sequence is not available, please contact us prior to placing an order to request the full sequence.
How to cite: TFORF2363 was a gift from Feng Zhang (Addgene plasmid # 142050 ; http://n2t.net/addgene:142050 ; RRID:Addgene_142050)
