[The description below was written by a language model from this plasmid's Addgene catalogue record and pLannotate feature annotations shown in this document.]
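Description:
TFORF2363 is a lentiviral mammalian expression plasmid built on the pLX_TRC317 backbone. It belongs to a barcoded transcription factor ORF collection intended for overexpression in pooled screens. It is maintained in E. coli through a high-copy ColE1/pUC-type origin with ampicillin resistance (AmpR), and it also carries an f1 origin and remnants of a lac/lacZα cloning region flanked by T7 and T3 promoters. The depositor notes that the plasmid can recombine during propagation, which is common for LTR-containing vectors. The annotated full sequence is about 12.5 kb, which matches the stated backbone plus insert.

The viral portion follows a third-generation, self-inactivating design. An RSV promoter drives a truncated HIV-1 5' LTR, followed by the Ψ packaging signal with a gag fragment, the RRE for Rev-dependent nuclear export of the genomic RNA, a cPPT/CTS, and a ΔU3 3' LTR with a downstream SV40 poly(A) signal. Two expression units lie between the LTRs. An SV40 early promoter/origin region drives puromycin N-acetyltransferase for selection of transduced cells. The EF-1α promoter drives the human TONSL ORF (also known as NFKBIL2 or IKBR), which was made synthetically. TONSL is annotated as a scaffold component of the MMS22L-TONSL complex, which promotes homologous recombination repair at stalled or collapsed replication forks. A WPRE downstream of the ORF enhances transcript expression. The 24-bp barcode described in the record is not annotated separately. It probably lies in the short interval between the ORF and the WPRE, where a small U6-like fragment is detected, though the record does not state its position. The barcode allows the ORF to be identified by sequencing in pooled differentiation or overexpression screens.
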