Features (pLannotate 1.2.2; 31 found; start..end, strand, type, name):
      5..231     +  promoter       RSV promoter: Rous sarcoma virus enhancer/promoter
    232..412     +  LTR            5' LTR (truncated): truncated 5' long terminal repeat (LTR) from HIV-1
    459..584     +  misc_feature   HIV-1 Ψ: packaging signal of human immunodeficiency virus type 1
    568..931     +  CDS            HIV-1 gag (fragment): gag protein from human immunodeficiency virus 1; gag
   1077..1310    +  misc_feature   RRE: The Rev response element (RRE) of HIV-1 allows for Rev-dependent mRNA export from the nucleus to the cytoplasm.
   1687..1713    +  CDS            Rev (fragment): human immunodeficiency virus 1 (HIV-1) Rev protein; rev; enhances nuclear export of unspliced and incompletely spliced viral mRNAs
   1720..1743    +  promoter       SV40 promoter (fragment): SV40 early promoter
   1744..1815    +  promoter       SV40 promoter (fragment): SV40 enhancer and early promoter
   1839..1974    +  rep_origin     SV40 ori: SV40 origin of replication
   2020..2616    +  CDS            PuroR (fragment): puromycin N-acetyltransferase; pac from Streptomyces; confers resistance to puromycin
   2665..2782    +  misc_feature   cPPT/CTS: central polypurine tract and central termination sequence of HIV-1
   2847..2913    +  CDS            small t antigen (fragment): SV40 (simian virus 40) small t antigen
   2920..4098    +  promoter       EF-1α promoter: strong constitutive promoter for human elongation factor EF-1α
   4115..8248    +  CDS            TONSL: TONSL_HUMAN - Also known as IKBR, NFKBIL2. Experimental evidence at protein level: Swiss-Prot protein existence level 1. Component of the MMS22L-TONSL complex, a complex that stimulates the recombination-dependent repair of stalled or collapsed replication forks. The MMS22L-TONSL complex is required to maintain genome integrity during DNA replication by promoting homologous recombination-mediated repair of replication fork-associated double- strand breaks. It may act by mediating the assembly of RAD51 filaments on ssDNA. Within the complex, may act as a scaffold. From Homo sapiens (Human).
   8264..8317    +  promoter       U6 promoter (fragment): RNA polymerase III promoter for human U6 snRNA
   8359..8947    +  misc_feature   WPRE: woodchuck hepatitis virus posttranscriptional regulatory element
   8998..9017    +  misc_feature   cPPT/CTS (fragment): central polypurine tract and central termination sequence of HIV-1
   9019..9252    +  LTR            3' LTR (ΔU3): self-inactivating 3' long terminal repeat (LTR) from HIV-1
   9330..9451    +  polyA_signal   SV40 poly(A) signal: SV40 polyadenylation signal
   9491..9626    +  rep_origin     SV40 ori: SV40 origin of replication
   9647..9665    -  promoter       T7 promoter: promoter for bacteriophage T7 RNA polymerase
   9673..9828    +  CDS            lacZα (fragment): LacZα fragment of β-galactosidase; lacZ fragment
   9833..10261   +  rep_origin     f1 ori (sequence partly withheld): f1 bacteriophage origin of replication; arrow indicates direction of (+) strand synthesis
  10314..10418   +  promoter       AmpR promoter: bla
  10419..11279   +  CDS            AmpR: β-lactamase; bla; confers resistance to ampicillin, carbenicillin, and related antibiotics
  11450..12038   +  rep_origin     ori: high-copy-number ColE1/pMB1/pBR322/pUC origin of replication
  12221..12313   +  CDS            lacI (fragment): lac repressor; lacI; The lac repressor binds to the lac operator to inhibit transcription in E. coli. This inhibition can be relieved by adding lactose or isopropyl-β-D-thiogalactopyranoside (IPTG).
  12326..12347   +  protein_bind   CAP binding site: CAP binding activates transcription in the presence of cAMP. E. coli catabolite activator protein
  12362..12392   +  promoter       lac promoter: promoter for the E. coli lac operon
  12396..12418   +  protein_bind   lac operator (fragment): The lac repressor binds to the lac operator to inhibit transcription in E. coli. This inhibition can be relieved by adding lactose or isopropyl-β-D-thiogalactopyranoside (IPTG). lac repressor encoded by lacI
  12461..12479   +  promoter       T3 promoter: promoter for bacteriophage T3 RNA polymerase
>Addgene plasmid #142050 | TFORF2363 | addgene full sequence | sequence record 395672 | Addgene NGS Result
TTAATGTAGTCTTATGCAATACTCTTGTAGTCTTGCAACATGGTAACGATGAGTTAGCAACATGCCTTAC
AAGGAGAGAAAAAGCACCGTGCATGCCGATTGGTGGAAGTAAGGTGGTACGATCGTGCCTTATTAGGAAG
GCAACAGACGGGTCTGACATGGATTGGACGAACCACTGAATTGCCGCATTGCAGAGATATTGTATTTAAG
TGCCTAGCTCGATACATAAACGGGTCTCTCTGGTTAGACCAGATCTGAGCCTGGGAGCTCTCTGGCTAAC
TAGGGAACCCACTGCTTAAGCCTCAATAAAGCTTGCCTTGAGTGCTTCAAGTAGTGTGTGCCCGTCTGTT
GTGTGACTCTGGTAACTAGAGATCCCTCAGACCCTTTTAGTCAGTGTGGAAAATCTCTAGCAGTGGCGCC
CGAACAGGGACTTGAAAGCGAAAGGGAAACCAGAGGAGCTCTCTCGACGCAGGACTCGGCTTGCTGAAGC
GCGCACGGCAAGAGGCGAGGGGCGGCGACTGGTGAGTACGCCAAAAATTTTGACTAGCGGAGGCTAGAAG
GAGAGAGATGGGTGCGAGAGCGTCAGTATTAAGCGGGGGAGAATTAGATCGCGATGGGAAAAAATTCGGT
TAAGGCCAGGGGGAAAGAAAAAATATAAATTAAAACATATAGTATGGGCAAGCAGGGAGCTAGAACGATT
CGCAGTTAATCCTGGCCTGTTAGAAACATCAGAAGGCTGTAGACAAATACTGGGACAGCTACAACCATCC
CTTCAGACAGGATCAGAAGAACTTAGATCATTATATAATACAGTAGCAACCCTCTATTGTGTGCATCAAA
GGATAGAGATAAAAGACACCAAGGAAGCTTTAGACAAGATAGAGGAAGAGCAAAACAAAAGTAAGACCAC
CGCACAGCAAGCGGCCGCTGATCTTCAGACCTGGAGGAGGAGATATGAGGGACAATTGGAGAAGTGAATT
ATATAAATATAAAGTAGTAAAAATTGAACCATTAGGAGTAGCACCCACCAAGGCAAAGAGAAGAGTGGTG
CAGAGAGAAAAAAGAGCAGTGGGAATAGGAGCTTTGTTCCTTGGGTTCTTGGGAGCAGCAGGAAGCACTA
TGGGCGCAGCGTCAATGACGCTGACGGTACAGGCCAGACAATTATTGTCTGGTATAGTGCAGCAGCAGAA
CAATTTGCTGAGGGCTATTGAGGCGCAACAGCATCTGTTGCAACTCACAGTCTGGGGCATCAAGCAGCTC
CAGGCAAGAATCCTGGCTGTGGAAAGATACCTAAAGGATCAACAGCTCCTGGGGATTTGGGGTTGCTCTG
GAAAACTCATTTGCACCACTGCTGTGCCTTGGAATGCTAGTTGGAGTAATAAATCTCTGGAACAGATTTG
GAATCACACGACCTGGATGGAGTGGGACAGAGAAATTAACAATTACACAAGCTTAATACACTCCTTAATT
GAAGAATCGCAAAACCAGCAAGAAAAGAATGAACAAGAATTATTGGAATTAGATAAATGGGCAAGTTTGT
GGAATTGGTTTAACATAACAAATTGGCTGTGGTATATAAAATTATTCATAATGATAGTAGGAGGCTTGGT
AGGTTTAAGAATAGTTTTTGCTGTACTTTCTATAGTGAATAGAGTTAGGCAGGGATATTCACCATTATCG
TTTCAGACCCACCTCCCAACCCCGAGGGGACCCATGCATTGCATCTCAATTAGTCAGCAACCAGGTGTGG
AAAGTCCCCAGGCTCCCCAGCAGGCAGAAGTATGCAAAGCATGCGTCTCAATTAGTCAGCAACCATAGTC
CCGCCCCTAACTCCGCCCATCCCGCCCCTAACTCCGCCCAGTTCCGCCCATTCTCCGCCCCATGGCTGAC
TAATTTTTTTTATTTATGCAGAGGCCGAGGCCGCCTCGGCCTCTGAGCTATTCCAGAAGTAGTGAGGAGG
CTTTTTTGGAGGCCTAGGCTTTTGCAAAAAGCTTTCTAGAGGTACCACCGGAGCTTACCATGACCGAGTA
CAAGCCCACGGTGCGCCTCGCCACCCGCGACGACGTCCCCAGGGCCGTACGCACCCTCGCCGCCGCGTTC
GCCGACTACCCCGCCACGCGCCACACCGTCGATCCGGACCGCCACATCGAGCGGGTCACCGAGCTGCAAG
AACTCTTCCTCACGCGCGTCGGGCTCGACATCGGCAAGGTGTGGGTCGCGGACGACGGCGCCGCCGTGGC
GGTCTGGACCACGCCGGAGAGCGTCGAAGCGGGGGCGGTGTTCGCCGAGATCGGCCCGCGCATGGCCGAG
TTGAGCGGTTCCCGGCTGGCCGCGCAGCAACAGATGGAAGGCCTCCTGGCGCCGCACCGGCCCAAGGAGC
CCGCGTGGTTCCTGGCCACCGTCGGCGTCTCGCCCGACCACCAGGGCAAGGGTCTGGGCAGCGCCGTCGT
GCTCCCCGGAGTGGAGGCGGCCGAGCGCGCCGGGGTGCCCGCCTTCCTGGAGACCTCCGCGCCCCGCAAC
CTCCCCTTCTACGAGCGGCTCGGCTTCACCGTCACCGCCGACGTCGAGGTGCCCGAAGGACCGCGCACCT
GGTGCATGACCCGCAAGCCCGGTGCCAGTTAACGAATTCTAGATCTTGAGACAAATGGCAGTATTCATCC
ACAATTTTAAAAGAAAAGGGGGGATTGGGGGGTACAGTGCAGGGGAAAGAATAGTAGACATAATAGCAAC
AGACATACAAACTAAAGAATTACAAAAACAAATTACAAAAATTCAAAATTTTCGGGTTTATTACAGGGAC
AGCAGAGATCCACTTTGGCGCCGGCTCGAGGCCTGCAGGTGCAAAGATGGATAAAGTTTTAAACAGAGAG
GAATCTTTGCAGCTAATGGACCTTCTAGGTCTTGAAAGGAGTGGGAATTGGCTCCGGTGCCCGTCAGTGG
GCAGAGCGCACATCGCCCACAGTCCCCGAGAAGTTGGGGGGAGGGGTCGGCAATTGAACCGGTGCCTAGA
GAAGGTGGCGCGGGGTAAACTGGGAAAGTGATGTCGTGTACTGGCTCCGCCTTTTTCCCGAGGGTGGGGG
AGAACCGTATATAAGTGCAGTAGTCGCCGTGAACGTTCTTTTTCGCAACGGGTTTGCCGCCAGAACACAG
GTAAGTGCCGTGTGTGGTTCCCGCGGGCCTGGCCTCTTTACGGGTTATGGCCCTTGCGTGCCTTGAATTA
CTTCCACCTGGCTGCAGTACGTGATTCTTGATCCCGAGCTTCGGGTTGGAAGTGGGTGGGAGAGTTCGAG
GCCTTGCGCTTAAGGAGCCCCTTCGCCTCGTGCTTGAGTTGAGGCCTGGCCTGGGCGCTGGGGCCGCCGC
GTGCGAATCTGGTGGCACCTTCGCGCCTGTCTCGCTGCTTTCGATAAGTCTCTAGCCATTTAAAATTTTT
GATGACCTGCTGCGACGCTTTTTTTCTGGCAAGATAGTCTTGTAAATGCGGGCCAAGATCTGCACACTGG
TATTTCGGTTTTTGGGGCCGCGGGCGGCGACGGGGCCCGTGCGTCCCAGCGCACATGTTCGGCGAGGCGG
GGCCTGCGAGCGCGGCCACCGAGAATCGGACGGGGGTAGTCTCAAGCTGGCCGGCCTGCTCTGGTGCCTG
GCCTCGCGCCGCCGTGTATCGCCCCGCCCTGGGCGGCAAGGCTGGCCCGGTCGGCACCAGTTGCGTGAGC
GGAAAGATGGCCGCTTCCCGGCCCTGCTGCAGGGAGCTCAAAATGGAGGACGCGGCGCTCGGGAGAGCGG
GCGGGTGAGTCACCCACACAAAGGAAAAGGGCCTTTCCGTCCTCAGCCGTCGCTTCATGTGACTCCACGG
AGTACCGGGCGCCGTCCAGGCACCTCGATTAGTTCTCGAGCTTTTGGAGTACGTCGTCTTTAGGTTGGGG
GGAGGGGTTTTATGCGATGGAGTTTCCCCACACTGAGTGGGTGGAGACTGAAGTTAGGCCAGCTTGGCAC
TTGATGTAATTCTCCTTGGAATTTGCCCTTTTTGAGTTTGGATCTTGGTTCATTCTCAAGCCTCAGACAG
TGGTTCAAAGTTTTTTTCTTCCATTTCAGGTGTCGTGAGGCTAGCACCGCCACCATGAGCCTGGAGCGCG
AGCTTCGCCAGCTGAGCAAGGCGAAAGCCAAGGCGCAGAGGGCCGGGCAGCGGCGCGAAGAGGCCGCGCT
GTGCCACCAGCTGGGGGAGCTCCTGGCCGGCCATGGCCGCTACGCCGAGGCTCTGGAGCAGCACTGGCAG
GAGCTGCAGCTTCGGGAGCGCGCTGACGACCCTCTGGGCTGTGCCGTGGCCCACCGCAAGATCGGAGAGC
GCCTGGCCGAGATGGAGGACTACCCGGCTGCCTTGCAGCACCAGCACCAGTACCTGGAGCTGGCACATTC
CCTGCGCAACCACACGGAGCTGCAGAGGGCCTGGGCCACCATCGGCCGCACCCACCTGGACATCTATGAC
CACTGCCAGTCGAGGGATGCTTTGCTGCAGGCACAGGCTGCCTTTGAGAAGAGCTTGGCTATTGTGGATG
AGGAGCTGGAGGGGACACTGGCCCAGGGAGAGCTGAATGAGATGAGGACCCGCCTCTATCTCAACCTGGG
CCTCACCTTTGAGAGCCTGCAGCAGACAGCCCTGTGCAACGATTACTTCAGGAAGAGCATCTTCCTTGCG
GAGCAGAACCACCTTTACGAGGACCTATTCCGCGCCCGCTACAACCTGGGCACCATCCACTGGCGCGCGG
GCCAGCACTCCCAGGCTATGCGCTGCTTGGAGGGTGCCCGGGAGTGTGCGCACACCATGAGGAAGCGGTT
CATGGAGAGCGAGTGCTGCGTGGTTATTGCACAGGTCCTCCAAGACCTGGGAGACTTTTTGGCTGCCAAG
CGAGCCCTGAAGAAGGCCTACAGGCTGGGCTCCCAGAAGCCTGTGCAGAGGGCAGCCATCTGTCAGAACC
TCCAGCATGTGCTGGCAGTGGTCCGGCTGCAGCAACAGCTGGAAGAGGCTGAGGGCAGAGACCCTCAGGG
TGCCATGGTCATCTGTGAGCAGCTAGGGGACCTCTTCTCCAAGGCAGGAGACTTTCCCAGGGCAGCTGAG
GCTTACCAGAAGCAGCTGCGTTTTGCTGAGCTGCTGGACAGACCGGGTGCTGAGCGGGCCATCATCCACG
TGTCCCTGGCCACCACACTGGGAGACATGAAGGACCACCATGGGGCCGTGCGCCACTATGAGGAGGAACT
GAGGCTGCGCAGCGGCAACGTGCTGGAGGAGGCCAAGACCTGGCTGAACATTGCACTGTCCCGCGAGGAG
GCCGGCGATGCCTACGAGCTGCTGGCCCCGTGCTTCCAGAAAGCGCTCAGCTGTGCCCAGCAGGCCCAGC
GTCCCCAGCTGCAGAGGCAGGTCTTGCAGCATCTCCATACCGTGCAGCTGAGGCTGCAGCCCCAGGAGGC
CCCTGAGACCGAAACCAGACTACGGGAGCTCAGTGTAGCTGAAGATGAAGATGAGGAGGAGGAGGCGGAG
GAGGCGGCAGCCACAGCGGAGAGCGAAGCCCTGGAGGCCGGCGAGGTGGAGCTCTCAGAGGGCGAGGACG
ACACCGATGGCCTGACCCCGCAGCTGGAGGAGGACGAGGAGCTTCAGGGCCACCTGGGCCGGCGGAAGGG
GAGCAAGTGGAACCGGCGAAACGACATGGGGGAGACCCTGCTGCACCGAGCCTGCATCGAGGGCCAGCTG
CGCCGCGTCCAGGACCTTGTGAGGCAGGGCCACCCCCTTAACCCTCGGGACTACTGTGGCTGGACACCTC
TGCACGAGGCCTGCAACTACGGGCATCTAGAAATTGTCCGCTTCCTGCTGGACCACGGGGCCGCAGTGGA
CGACCCAGGTGGCCAGGGCTGCGAAGGCATCACCCCCCTCCACGATGCCCTCAACTGTGGCCACTTCGAG
GTGGCTGAGCTGCTGCTTGAACGGGGGGCGTCCGTCACCCTCCGCACTCGAAAGGGCCTCAGCCCGCTGG
AGACGCTGCAGCAGTGGGTGAAGCTGTACCGCAGGGACCTGGACCTGGAGACGCGGCAGAAGGCCAGGGC
CATGGAGATGCTGCTCCAGGCGGCTGCCTCGGGCCAAGATCCCCACAGCTCCCAGGCCTTCCACACCCCA
AGCAGCCTTCTGTTTGACCCCGAGACCTCTCCTCCTTTGAGCCCCTGCCCAGAACCCCCCTCTAATAGCA
CTAGACTCCCAGAGGCCTCTCAGGCCCATGTCAGGGTCTCCCCAGGGCAGGCGGCACCAGCCATGGCCAG
GCCTCGGAGGAGCAGGCATGGGCCAGCCAGCAGCAGCAGCAGCTCAGAAGGCGAGGACAGCGCAGGCCCC
GCACGGCCGTCCCAGAAGAGGCCTCGGTGCTCGGCCACAGCACAACGGGTGGCAGCCTGGACGCCTGGCC
CCGCCAGCAACAGGGAAGCAGCCACAGCCAGCACCAGCCGGGCAGCCTACCAGGCAGCCATCCGGGGTGT
GGGCAGTGCTCAGAGCCGGCTGGGGCCTGGCCCACCGCGGGGCCACAGCAAAGCCCTTGCCCCCCAGGCA
GCGCTCATCCCGGAGGAGGAGTGCCTGGCCGGGGACTGGCTGGAGCTGGACATGCCCCTGACCCGCAGCC
GCCGGCCCCGCCCCCGGGGCACTGGAGACAACCGCAGGCCCAGTAGTACCTCTGGGTCGGACAGTGAGGA
GAGCAGGCCCCGTGCCCGAGCCAAGCAGGTCCGCCTGACCTGCATGCAGAGTTGCAGTGCGCCAGTTAAC
GCAGGGCCCAGCAGCCTGGCTTCAGAACCTCCAGGGAGCCCCAGCACCCCCAGGGTCTCAGAGCCCAGTG
GGGACAGCTCTGCGGCAGGCCAGCCCTTGGGTCCGGCCCCGCCCCCTCCCATCCGGGTTCGAGTTCAAGT
TCAGGATCATCTCTTCCTCATCCCTGTCCCACACAGCAGTGACACCCACTCTGTGGCCTGGCTGGCCGAG
CAGGCGGCCCAGCGCTACTACCAGACCTGCGGGCTGCTGCCCAGGCTCACCCTACGGAAAGAGGGGGCCC
TGCTGGCCCCACAGGACCTCATCCCTGATGTGCTGCAGAGCAATGACGAGGTGTTGGCTGAGGTGACTTC
GTGGGACCTGCCCCCGTTGACTGACCGCTACCGCAGGGCCTGCCAGAGCCTGGGGCAAGGGGAGCACCAA
CAGGTGCTGCAGGCCGTGGAGCTCCAGGGCTTGGGCCTCTCGTTCAGCGCCTGCTCCCTGGCCCTGGACC
AGGCCCAGCTTACACCCCTGCTGCGGGCCCTCAAGCTGCACACAGCACTCCGGGAGCTGCGCCTGGCAGG
GAACCGGCTGGGGGACAAGTGTGTGGCTGAGCTGGTGGCTGCCCTGGGCACCATGCCCAGCCTGGCCCTC
CTTGACCTCTCCTCCAATCACCTGGGTCCCGAAGGCCTGCGCCAGCTTGCCATGGGGCTCCCAGGCCAAG
CCACCTTGCAGAGTTTGGAGGAGCTGGACTTAAGCATGAACCCCCTGGGGGACGGCTGTGGCCAGTCCCT
GGCCTCCCTCCTGCACGCCTGCCCCTTACTCAGCACCCTGCGCCTGCAGGCGTGTGGCTTCGGCCCCAGC
TTCTTTCTGAGCCACCAGACAGCACTGGGTAGTGCTTTCCAAGATGCTGAGCACCTGAAGACCCTGTCCC
TGTCCTACAACGCCCTGGGAGCCCCTGCCCTGGCCAGGACCCTGCAGAGCCTGCCCGCCGGCACCCTCCT
GCACTTAGAGCTCAGCTCCGTGGCAGCCGGCAAGGGTGATTCGGACCTCATGGAGCCTGTATTCCGATAC
CTGGCCAAGGAAGGCTGTGCTCTAGCCCACCTGACCCTGTCTGCAAACCACCTGGGGGACAAGGCTGTTA
GAGACCTGTGCAGATGTCTCTCTCTGTGCCCCTCACTCATCTCACTGGATCTGTCTGCCAACCCTGAGAT
CAGCTGTGCCAGCTTGGAAGAGCTCCTGTCCACCCTCCAAAAGCGGCCCCAAGGCCTTAGCTTCCTTGGC
CTGTCAGGCTGCGCCGTCCAGGGTCCCCTGGGCCTGGGCCTGTGGGACAAGATAGCCGCGCAGCTCCGGG
AACTGCAGCTGTGCAGCAGACGCCTCTGCGCTGAGGACAGGGACGCCCTGCGCCAGCTGCAGCCCAGTCG
GCCGGGCCCCGGCGAGTGCACGCTGGACCACGGCTCCAAGCTCTTCTTTCGGCGCCTCTAGTAATGAACT
AGTCCGTAACTTGAAAGTATTTCGATTTCTTGGCTTTATATATCTTGTGGAAAGGACGACAACGACTGCT
GGTTGGCTCAGACACGCGTTAAGTCGACAATCAACCTCTGGATTACAAAATTTGTGAAAGATTGACTGGT
ATTCTTAACTATGTTGCTCCTTTTACGCTATGTGGATACGCTGCTTTAATGCCTTTGTATCATGCTATTG
CTTCCCGTATGGCTTTCATTTTCTCCTCCTTGTATAAATCCTGGTTGCTGTCTCTTTATGAGGAGTTGTG
GCCCGTTGTCAGGCAACGTGGCGTGGTGTGCACTGTGTTTGCTGACGCAACCCCCACTGGTTGGGGCATT
GCCACCACCTGTCAGCTCCTTTCCGGGACTTTCGCTTTCCCCCTCCCTATTGCCACGGCGGAACTCATCG
CCGCCTGCCTTGCCCGCTGCTGGACAGGGGCTCGGCTGTTGGGCACTGACAATTCCGTGGTGTTGTCGGG
GAAATCATCGTCCTTTCCTTGGCTGCTCGCCTGTGTTGCCACCTGGATTCTGCGCGGGACGTCCTTCTGC
TACGTCCCTTCGGCCCTCAATCCAGCGGACCTTCCTTCCCGCGGCCTGCTGCCGGCTCTGCGGCCTCTTC
CGCGTCTTCGCCTTCGCCCTCAGACGAGTCGGATCTCCCTTTGGGCCGCCTCCCCGCGTCGACTTTAAGA
CCAATGACTTACAAGGCAGCTGTAGATCTTAGCCACTTTTTAAAAGAAAAGGGGGGACTGGAAGGGCTAA
TTCACTCCCAACGAAGACAAGATCTGCTTTTTGCTTGTACTGGGTCTCTCTGGTTAGACCAGATCTGAGC
CTGGGAGCTCTCTGGCTAACTAGGGAACCCACTGCTTAAGCCTCAATAAAGCTTGCCTTGAGTGCTTCAA
GTAGTGTGTGCCCGTCTGTTGTGTGACTCTGGTAACTAGAGATCCCTCAGACCCTTTTAGTCAGTGTGGA
AAATCTCTAGCAGTACGTATAGTAGTTCATGTCATCTTATTATTCAGTATTTATAACTTGCAAAGAAATG
AATATCAGAGAGTGAGAGGAACTTGTTTATTGCAGCTTATAATGGTTACAAATAAAGCAATAGCATCACA
AATTTCACAAATAAAGCATTTTTTTCACTGCATTCTAGTTGTGGTTTGTCCAAACTCATCAATGTATCTT
ATCATGTCTGGCTCTAGCTATCCCGCCCCTAACTCCGCCCATCCCGCCCCTAACTCCGCCCAGTTCCGCC
CATTCTCCGCCCCATGGCTGACTAATTTTTTTTATTTATGCAGAGGCCGAGGCCGCCTCGGCCTCTGAGC
TATTCCAGAAGTAGTGAGGAGGCTTTTTTGGAGGCCTAGGGACGTACCCAATTCGCCCTATAGTGAGTCG
TATTACGCGCGCTCACTGGCCGTCGTTTTACAACGTCGTGACTGGGAAAACCCTGGCGTTACCCAACTTA
ATCGCCTTGCAGCACATCCCCCTTTCGCCAGCTGGCGTAATAGCGAAGAGGCCCGCACCGATCGCCCTTC
CCAACAGTTGCGCAGCCTGAATGGCGAATGGG
[124 nt withheld, positions 9833-9956]
C
[91 nt withheld, positions 9958-10048]
A
[49 nt withheld, positions 10050-10098]
CCTTTGACGTTGGAGTCCACGTTCTTT
[37 nt withheld, positions 10126-10162]
ACCCTATCTCGGTCTATTCTTTTGATTTATAAGGGATTTTGCCGATTTCGGCCTATTGGTTAAAAAATGA
GCTGATTTAACAAAAATTTAACGCGAATTTTAACAAAATATTAACGCTTACAATTTAGGTGGCACTTTTC
GGGGAAATGTGCGCGGAACCCCTATTTGTTTATTTTTCTAAATACATTCAAATATGTATCCGCTCATGAG
ACAATAACCCTGATAAATGCTTCAATAATATTGAAAAAGGAAGAGTATGAGTATTCAACATTTCCGTGTC
GCCCTTATTCCCTTTTTTGCGGCATTTTGCCTTCCTGTTTTTGCTCACCCAGAAACGCTGGTGAAAGTAA
AAGATGCTGAAGATCAGTTGGGTGCACGAGTGGGTTACATCGAACTGGATCTCAACAGCGGTAAGATCCT
TGAGAGTTTTCGCCCCGAAGAACGTTTTCCAATGATGAGCACTTTTAAAGTTCTGCTATGTGGCGCGGTA
TTATCCCGTATTGACGCCGGGCAAGAGCAACTCGGTCGCCGCATACACTATTCTCAGAATGACTTGGTTG
AGTACTCACCAGTCACAGAAAAGCATCTTACGGATGGCATGACAGTAAGAGAATTATGCAGTGCTGCCAT
AACCATGAGTGATAACACTGCGGCCAACTTACTTCTGACAACGATCGGAGGACCGAAGGAGCTAACCGCT
TTTTTGCACAACATGGGGGATCATGTAACTCGCCTTGATCGTTGGGAACCGGAGCTGAATGAAGCCATAC
CAAACGACGAGCGTGACACCACGATGCCTGTAGCAATGGCAACAACGTTGCGCAAACTATTAACTGGCGA
ACTACTTACTCTAGCTTCCCGGCAACAATTAATAGACTGGATGGAGGCGGATAAAGTTGCAGGACCACTT
CTGCGCTCGGCCCTTCCGGCTGGCTGGTTTATTGCTGATAAATCTGGAGCCGGTGAGCGTGGGTCTCGCG
GTATCATTGCAGCACTGGGGCCAGATGGTAAGCCCTCCCGTATCGTAGTTATCTACACGACGGGGAGTCA
GGCAACTATGGATGAACGAAATAGACAGATCGCTGAGATAGGTGCCTCACTGATTAAGCATTGGTAACTG
TCAGACCAAGTTTACTCATATATACTTTAGATTGATTTAAAACTTCATTTTTAATTTAAAAGGATCTAGG
TGAAGATCCTTTTTGATAATCTCATGACCAAAATCCCTTAACGTGAGTTTTCGTTCCACTGAGCGTCAGA
CCCCGTAGAAAAGATCAAAGGATCTTCTTGAGATCCTTTTTTTCTGCGCGTAATCTGCTGCTTGCAAACA
AAAAAACCACCGCTACCAGCGGTGGTTTGTTTGCCGGATCAAGAGCTACCAACTCTTTTTCCGAAGGTAA
CTGGCTTCAGCAGAGCGCAGATACCAAATACTGTTCTTCTAGTGTAGCCGTAGTTAGGCCACCACTTCAA
GAACTCTGTAGCACCGCCTACATACCTCGCTCTGCTAATCCTGTTACCAGTGGCTGCTGCCAGTGGCGAT
AAGTCGTGTCTTACCGGGTTGGACTCAAGACGATAGTTACCGGATAAGGCGCAGCGGTCGGGCTGAACGG
GGGGTTCGTGCACACAGCCCAGCTTGGAGCGAACGACCTACACCGAACTGAGATACCTACAGCGTGAGCT
ATGAGAAAGCGCCACGCTTCCCGAAGGGAGAAAGGCGGACAGGTATCCGGTAAGCGGCAGGGTCGGAACA
GGAGAGCGCACGAGGGAGCTTCCAGGGGGAAACGCCTGGTATCTTTATAGTCCTGTCGGGTTTCGCCACC
TCTGACTTGAGCGTCGATTTTTGTGATGCTCGTCAGGGGGGCGGAGCCTATGGAAAAACGCCAGCAACGC
GGCCTTTTTACGGTTCCTGGCCTTTTGCTGGCCTTTTGCTCACATGTTCTTTCCTGCGTTATCCCCTGAT
TCTGTGGATAACCGTATTACCGCCTTTGAGTGAGCTGATACCGCTCGCCGCAGCCGAACGACCGAGCGCA
GCGAGTCAGTGAGCGAGGAAGCGGAAGAGCGCCCAATACGCAAACCGCCTCTCCCCGCGCGTTGGCCGAT
TCATTAATGCAGCTGGCACGACAGGTTTCCCGACTGGAAAGCGGGCAGTGAGCGCAACGCAATTAATGTG
AGTTAGCTCACTCATTAGGCACCCCAGGCTTTACACTTTATGCTTCCGGCTCGTATGTTGTGTGGAATTG
TGAGCGGATAACAATTTCACACAGGAAACAGCTATGACCATGATTACGCCAAGCGCGCAATTAACCCTCA
CTAAAGGGAACAAAAGCTGGAGCTGCAAGC
