>Addgene plasmid #142050 | TFORF2363 | depositor partial sequence | sequence record 278287 | Insert
ACCGCCACCATGAGCCTGGAGCGCGAGCTTCGCCAGCTGAGCAAGGCGAAAGCCAAGGCGCAGAGGGCCG
GGCAGCGGCGCGAAGAGGCCGCGCTGTGCCACCAGCTGGGGGAGCTCCTGGCCGGCCATGGCCGCTACGC
CGAGGCTCTGGAGCAGCACTGGCAGGAGCTGCAGCTTCGGGAGCGCGCTGACGACCCTCTGGGCTGTGCC
GTGGCCCACCGCAAGATCGGAGAGCGCCTGGCCGAGATGGAGGACTACCCGGCTGCCTTGCAGCACCAGC
ACCAGTACCTGGAGCTGGCACATTCCCTGCGCAACCACACGGAGCTGCAGAGGGCCTGGGCCACCATCGG
CCGCACCCACCTGGACATCTATGACCACTGCCAGTCGAGGGATGCTTTGCTGCAGGCACAGGCTGCCTTT
GAGAAGAGCTTGGCTATTGTGGATGAGGAGCTGGAGGGGACACTGGCCCAGGGAGAGCTGAATGAGATGA
GGACCCGCCTCTATCTCAACCTGGGCCTCACCTTTGAGAGCCTGCAGCAGACAGCCCTGTGCAACGATTA
CTTCAGGAAGAGCATCTTCCTTGCGGAGCAGAACCACCTTTACGAGGACCTATTCCGCGCCCGCTACAAC
CTGGGCACCATCCACTGGCGCGCGGGCCAGCACTCCCAGGCTATGCGCTGCTTGGAGGGTGCCCGGGAGT
GTGCGCACACCATGAGGAAGCGGTTCATGGAGAGCGAGTGCTGCGTGGTTATTGCACAGGTCCTCCAAGA
CCTGGGAGACTTTTTGGCTGCCAAGCGAGCCCTGAAGAAGGCCTACAGGCTGGGCTCCCAGAAGCCTGTG
CAGAGGGCAGCCATCTGTCAGAACCTCCAGCATGTGCTGGCAGTGGTCCGGCTGCAGCAACAGCTGGAAG
AGGCTGAGGGCAGAGACCCTCAGGGTGCCATGGTCATCTGTGAGCAGCTAGGGGACCTCTTCTCCAAGGC
AGGAGACTTTCCCAGGGCAGCTGAGGCTTACCAGAAGCAGCTGCGTTTTGCTGAGCTGCTGGACAGACCG
GGTGCTGAGCGGGCCATCATCCACGTGTCCCTGGCCACCACACTGGGAGACATGAAGGACCACCATGGGG
CCGTGCGCCACTATGAGGAGGAACTGAGGCTGCGCAGCGGCAACGTGCTGGAGGAGGCCAAGACCTGGCT
GAACATTGCACTGTCCCGCGAGGAGGCCGGCGATGCCTACGAGCTGCTGGCCCCGTGCTTCCAGAAAGCG
CTCAGCTGTGCCCAGCAGGCCCAGCGTCCCCAGCTGCAGAGGCAGGTCTTGCAGCATCTCCATACCGTGC
AGCTGAGGCTGCAGCCCCAGGAGGCCCCTGAGACCGAAACCAGACTACGGGAGCTCAGTGTAGCTGAAGA
TGAAGATGAGGAGGAGGAGGCGGAGGAGGCGGCAGCCACAGCGGAGAGCGAAGCCCTGGAGGCCGGCGAG
GTGGAGCTCTCAGAGGGCGAGGACGACACCGATGGCCTGACCCCGCAGCTGGAGGAGGACGAGGAGCTTC
AGGGCCACCTGGGCCGGCGGAAGGGGAGCAAGTGGAACCGGCGAAACGACATGGGGGAGACCCTGCTGCA
CCGAGCCTGCATCGAGGGCCAGCTGCGCCGCGTCCAGGACCTTGTGAGGCAGGGCCACCCCCTTAACCCT
CGGGACTACTGTGGCTGGACACCTCTGCACGAGGCCTGCAACTACGGGCATCTAGAAATTGTCCGCTTCC
TGCTGGACCACGGGGCCGCAGTGGACGACCCAGGTGGCCAGGGCTGCGAAGGCATCACCCCCCTCCACGA
TGCCCTCAACTGTGGCCACTTCGAGGTGGCTGAGCTGCTGCTTGAACGGGGGGCGTCCGTCACCCTCCGC
ACTCGAAAGGGCCTCAGCCCGCTGGAGACGCTGCAGCAGTGGGTGAAGCTGTACCGCAGGGACCTGGACC
TGGAGACGCGGCAGAAGGCCAGGGCCATGGAGATGCTGCTCCAGGCGGCTGCCTCGGGCCAAGATCCCCA
CAGCTCCCAGGCCTTCCACACCCCAAGCAGCCTTCTGTTTGACCCCGAGACCTCTCCTCCTTTGAGCCCC
TGCCCAGAACCCCCCTCTAATAGCACTAGACTCCCAGAGGCCTCTCAGGCCCATGTCAGGGTCTCCCCAG
GGCAGGCGGCACCAGCCATGGCCAGGCCTCGGAGGAGCAGGCATGGGCCAGCCAGCAGCAGCAGCAGCTC
AGAAGGCGAGGACAGCGCAGGCCCCGCACGGCCGTCCCAGAAGAGGCCTCGGTGCTCGGCCACAGCACAA
CGGGTGGCAGCCTGGACGCCTGGCCCCGCCAGCAACAGGGAAGCAGCCACAGCCAGCACCAGCCGGGCAG
CCTACCAGGCAGCCATCCGGGGTGTGGGCAGTGCTCAGAGCCGGCTGGGGCCTGGCCCACCGCGGGGCCA
CAGCAAAGCCCTTGCCCCCCAGGCAGCGCTCATCCCGGAGGAGGAGTGCCTGGCCGGGGACTGGCTGGAG
CTGGACATGCCCCTGACCCGCAGCCGCCGGCCCCGCCCCCGGGGCACTGGAGACAACCGCAGGCCCAGTA
GTACCTCTGGGTCGGACAGTGAGGAGAGCAGGCCCCGTGCCCGAGCCAAGCAGGTCCGCCTGACCTGCAT
GCAGAGTTGCAGTGCGCCAGTTAACGCAGGGCCCAGCAGCCTGGCTTCAGAACCTCCAGGGAGCCCCAGC
ACCCCCAGGGTCTCAGAGCCCAGTGGGGACAGCTCTGCGGCAGGCCAGCCCTTGGGTCCGGCCCCGCCCC
CTCCCATCCGGGTTCGAGTTCAAGTTCAGGATCATCTCTTCCTCATCCCTGTCCCACACAGCAGTGACAC
CCACTCTGTGGCCTGGCTGGCCGAGCAGGCGGCCCAGCGCTACTACCAGACCTGCGGGCTGCTGCCCAGG
CTCACCCTACGGAAAGAGGGGGCCCTGCTGGCCCCACAGGACCTCATCCCTGATGTGCTGCAGAGCAATG
ACGAGGTGTTGGCTGAGGTGACTTCGTGGGACCTGCCCCCGTTGACTGACCGCTACCGCAGGGCCTGCCA
GAGCCTGGGGCAAGGGGAGCACCAACAGGTGCTGCAGGCCGTGGAGCTCCAGGGCTTGGGCCTCTCGTTC
AGCGCCTGCTCCCTGGCCCTGGACCAGGCCCAGCTTACACCCCTGCTGCGGGCCCTCAAGCTGCACACAG
CACTCCGGGAGCTGCGCCTGGCAGGGAACCGGCTGGGGGACAAGTGTGTGGCTGAGCTGGTGGCTGCCCT
GGGCACCATGCCCAGCCTGGCCCTCCTTGACCTCTCCTCCAATCACCTGGGTCCCGAAGGCCTGCGCCAG
CTTGCCATGGGGCTCCCAGGCCAAGCCACCTTGCAGAGTTTGGAGGAGCTGGACTTAAGCATGAACCCCC
TGGGGGACGGCTGTGGCCAGTCCCTGGCCTCCCTCCTGCACGCCTGCCCCTTACTCAGCACCCTGCGCCT
GCAGGCGTGTGGCTTCGGCCCCAGCTTCTTTCTGAGCCACCAGACAGCACTGGGTAGTGCTTTCCAAGAT
GCTGAGCACCTGAAGACCCTGTCCCTGTCCTACAACGCCCTGGGAGCCCCTGCCCTGGCCAGGACCCTGC
AGAGCCTGCCCGCCGGCACCCTCCTGCACTTAGAGCTCAGCTCCGTGGCAGCCGGCAAGGGTGATTCGGA
CCTCATGGAGCCTGTATTCCGATACCTGGCCAAGGAAGGCTGTGCTCTAGCCCACCTGACCCTGTCTGCA
AACCACCTGGGGGACAAGGCTGTTAGAGACCTGTGCAGATGTCTCTCTCTGTGCCCCTCACTCATCTCAC
TGGATCTGTCTGCCAACCCTGAGATCAGCTGTGCCAGCTTGGAAGAGCTCCTGTCCACCCTCCAAAAGCG
GCCCCAAGGCCTTAGCTTCCTTGGCCTGTCAGGCTGCGCCGTCCAGGGTCCCCTGGGCCTGGGCCTGTGG
GACAAGATAGCCGCGCAGCTCCGGGAACTGCAGCTGTGCAGCAGACGCCTCTGCGCTGAGGACAGGGACG
CCCTGCGCCAGCTGCAGCCCAGTCGGCCGGGCCCCGGCGAGTGCACGCTGGACCACGGCTCCAAGCTCTT
CTTTCGGCGCCTCTAGTAATGAACTAGTCCGTAACTTGAAAGTATTTCGATTTCTTGGCTTTATATATCT
TGTGGAAAGGACGACAACGACTGCTGGTTGGCTCAGAC
