>Addgene plasmid #142050 | TFORF2363 | depositor partial sequence | sequence record 278288 | Barcode
CAACGACTGCTGGTTGGCTCAGAC
